Addgene plasmid #191571: pTFG011_Spike_Parental_D614G_3xFlag
Purpose: SARS-CoV-2 Spike protein under CMV with D614G, C-term 19 amino acid truncation, and 3x FLAG. For expression and pseudotyping lentiviral particles.
Depositing lab: Joshua Leonard. Depositing organization: Northwestern University. Publication: Elucidating Design Principles for Engineering Cell-Derived Vesicles to Inhibit SARS-CoV-2 Infection. Gunnels TF, Stranford DM, Mitrut RE, Kamat NP, Leonard JN. Small. 2022 May;18(19):e2200125. doi: 10.1002/smll.202200125. Epub 2022 Apr 7. PubMed 35388947.
Backbone
  Vector backbone: pcDNA3.1/Hygro(+)
  Backbone manufacturer: Thermo Fisher
  Backbone size w/o insert (bp): 4305
  Modifications to backbone: 1. Beta-globin intron added. 2. See Addgene #138749. Deliberately modified from pcDNA3.1/HygroR(+) in the following ways: SV40 Promoter deleted (but SV40 origin retained), HygroR gene deleted, BsaI site in AmpR mutated, BpiI site in BGH PolyA tail mutated.
  Vector type: Mammalian Expression
Growth in bacteria
  Bacterial resistance: Ampicillin, 100 μg/mL
  Growth temperature: 37°C
  Growth strain: DH5alpha
  Copy number: High Copy
Gene/Insert
  Gene/Insert name: SARS-CoV-2 Spike Protein (alt name: Spike)
  Species: Synthetic
  Insert size (bp): 3762
  Mutation: D614G mutation. Last 19 amino acids truncated.
  GenBank ID: 43740568
  Entrez Gene: S (a.k.a. GU280_gp02, spike glycoprotein)
  Promoter: CMV
  Tag / fusion protein: 3x FLAG (C terminal on insert)
  Cloning method: Restriction Enzyme; 5′ cloning site EcoRI (not destroyed); 3′ cloning site NotI (not destroyed)
  Sequencing primers: 5′ gctaatagcagctacaatccagctacc
Resource information
  A portion of this plasmid was derived from a plasmid made by: Fang Li's lab. Nonmutated Spike sequence cloned from Addgene plasmid #145032.
Terms and licenses: Academic/Nonprofit Terms; Industry Terms: Not Available to Industry
How to cite: pTFG011_Spike_Parental_D614G_3xFlag was a gift from Joshua Leonard (Addgene plasmid # 191571 ; http://n2t.net/addgene:191571 ; RRID:Addgene_191571)
