[The description below was written by a language model from this plasmid's Addgene catalogue record and pLannotate feature annotations shown in this document.]
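Description:
pTFG011_Spike_Parental_D614G_3xFlag is a mammalian expression plasmid built on a modified pcDNA3.1/Hygro(+) backbone for transient production of the SARS-CoV-2 Spike glycoprotein. It is propagated in E. coli as a high-copy plasmid through a ColE1/pUC-type origin and selected with ampicillin via the β-lactamase gene; an f1 origin is also present. According to the record, the backbone was deliberately stripped of its hygromycin resistance gene and SV40 promoter while keeping the SV40 origin, and type IIS restriction sites in AmpR and the bGH polyadenylation region were mutated. There is therefore no functional mammalian selection marker. The automated annotation still labels an SV40 early promoter segment and a short bleomycin-resistance fragment upstream of the SV40 poly(A) signal. These calls probably reflect the retained origin region and leftover backbone sequence rather than a working cassette.

The expression unit consists of the CMV immediate-early enhancer and promoter, a T7 promoter, an added truncated human β-globin intron that typically boosts transcript processing and expression, the Spike coding sequence cloned between EcoRI and NotI sites, and the bGH polyadenylation signal. The synthetic Spike insert, derived from an earlier unmutated Spike plasmid, carries the D614G substitution and lacks the last 19 C-terminal amino acids. This truncation is commonly used to improve Spike incorporation into pseudotyped particles. A 3x FLAG tag at the C terminus allows detection, although the feature table does not annotate it separately. The stated uses are Spike expression in mammalian cells and pseudotyping of lentiviral particles, in the context of work on cell-derived vesicles designed to inhibit SARS-CoV-2 infection.
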