Features (pLannotate 1.2.2; 21 found; start..end, strand, type, name):
     28..80      -  misc_feature   bom (fragment): basis of mobility region from pBR322
    235..614     +  enhancer       CMV enhancer: human cytomegalovirus immediate early enhancer
    615..818     +  promoter       CMV promoter: human cytomegalovirus (CMV) immediate early promoter
    814..847     +  LTR            5' LTR (truncated) (fragment): truncated 5' long terminal repeat (LTR) from HIV-1
    863..881     +  promoter       T7 promoter: promoter for bacteriophage T7 RNA polymerase
    954..1429    +  intron         β-globin intron: internally truncated intron from human β-globin
   1503..5264    +  CDS            S: SPIKE_SARS2 - Experimental evidence at protein level: Swiss-Prot protein existence level 1. [Spike glycoprotein]: May down-regulate host tetherin (BST2) by lysosomal degradation, thereby counteracting its antiviral activity. From Severe acute respiratory syndrome coronavirus 2 (2019-nCoV) (SARS-CoV-2).
   5393..5504    +  polyA_signal   bGH poly(A) signal: bovine growth hormone polyadenylation signal
   5621..5642    +  promoter       SV40 promoter (fragment): SV40 enhancer and early promoter
   5663..6091    +  rep_origin     f1 ori (sequence partly withheld): f1 bacteriophage origin of replication; arrow indicates direction of (+) strand synthesis
   6096..6118    +  promoter       SV40 promoter (fragment): SV40 enhancer and early promoter
   6119..6310    +  promoter       SV40 promoter: SV40 early promoter
   6337..6435    +  CDS            ble (fragment): BLE_KLEPN - Experimental evidence at protein level: Swiss-Prot protein existence level 1. Binding protein with a strong affinity to the bleomycin family of antibiotics. Binds to CL990; an antimitotic-antibiotic compound. From Klebsiella pneumoniae.
   6430..6551    +  polyA_signal   SV40 poly(A) signal: SV40 polyadenylation signal
   6624..6640    -  protein_bind   lac operator: The lac repressor binds to the lac operator to inhibit transcription in E. coli. This inhibition can be relieved by adding lactose or isopropyl-β-D-thiogalactopyranoside (IPTG). lac repressor encoded by lacI
   6648..6678    -  promoter       lac promoter: promoter for the E. coli lac operon
   6693..6714    -  protein_bind   CAP binding site: CAP binding activates transcription in the presence of cAMP. E. coli catabolite activator protein
   6727..6819    -  CDS            lacI (fragment): lac repressor; lacI; The lac repressor binds to the lac operator to inhibit transcription in E. coli. This inhibition can be relieved by adding lactose or isopropyl-β-D-thiogalactopyranoside (IPTG).
   7002..7590    -  rep_origin     ori: high-copy-number ColE1/pMB1/pBR322/pUC origin of replication
   7761..8621    -  CDS            AmpR: β-lactamase; bla; confers resistance to ampicillin, carbenicillin, and related antibiotics
   8622..8726    -  promoter       AmpR promoter: bla
>Addgene plasmid #191571 | pTFG011_Spike_Parental_D614G_3xFlag | addgene full sequence | sequence record 440477 | Addgene NGS Result
GACGGATCGGGAGATCTCCCGATCCCCTATGGTGCACTCTCAGTACAATCTGCTCTGATGCCGCATAGTT
AAGCCAGTATCTGCTCCCTGCTTGTGTGTTGGAGGTCGCTGAGTAGTGCGCGAGCAAAATTTAAGCTACA
ACAAGGCAAGGCTTGACCGACAATTGCATGAAGAATCTGCTTAGGGTTAGGCGTTTTGCGCTGCTTCGCG
ATGTACGGGCCAGATATACGCGTTGACATTGATTATTGACTAGTTATTAATAGTAATCAATTACGGGGTC
ATTAGTTCATAGCCCATATATGGAGTTCCGCGTTACATAACTTACGGTAAATGGCCCGCCTGGCTGACCG
CCCAACGACCCCCGCCCATTGACGTCAATAATGACGTATGTTCCCATAGTAACGCCAATAGGGACTTTCC
ATTGACGTCAATGGGTGGAGTATTTACGGTAAACTGCCCACTTGGCAGTACATCAAGTGTATCATATGCC
AAGTACGCCCCCTATTGACGTCAATGACGGTAAATGGCCCGCCTGGCATTATGCCCAGTACATGACCTTA
TGGGACTTTCCTACTTGGCAGTACATCTACGTATTAGTCATCGCTATTACCATGGTGATGCGGTTTTGGC
AGTACATCAATGGGCGTGGATAGCGGTTTGACTCACGGGGATTTCCAAGTCTCCACCCCATTGACGTCAA
TGGGAGTTTGTTTTGGCACCAAAATCAACGGGACTTTCCAAAATGTCGTAACAACTCCGCCCCATTGACG
CAAATGGGCGGTAGGCGTGTACGGTGGGAGGTCTATATAAGCAGAGCTCTCTGGCTAACTAGAGAACCCA
CTGCTTACTGGCTTATCGAAATTAATACGACTCACTATAGGGAGTCCCAAGCTGGCTAGCGTTTAAACTT
AAGCTTACATGTGGTACCGAGCTCGGATCCTGAGAACTTCAGGGTGAGTCTATGGGACCCTTGATGTTTT
CTTTCCCCTTCTTTTCTATGGTTAAGTTCATGTCATAGGAAGGGGAGAAGTAACAGGGTACACATATTGA
CCAAATCAGGGTAATTTTGCATTTGTAATTTTAAAAAATGCTTTCTTCTTTTAATATACTTTTTTGTTTA
TCTTATTTCTAATACTTTCCCTAATCTCTTTCTTTCAGGGCAATAATGATACAATGTATCATGCCTCTTT
GCACCATTCTAAAGAATAACAGTGATAATTTCTGGGTTAAGGCAATAGCAATATTTCTGCATATAAATAT
TTCTGCATATAAATTGTAACTGATGTAAGAGGTTTCATATTGCTAATAGCAGCTACAATCCAGCTACCAT
TCTGCTTTTATTTTATGGTTGGGATAAGGCTGGATTATTCTGAGTCCAAGCTAGGCCCTTTTGCTAATCA
TGTTCATACCTCTTATCTTCCTCCCACAGCTCCTGGGCAACGTGCTGGTCTGTGTGCTGGCCCATCACTT
TGGCAAAGCACGTGAGATCTGAATTCGCCACCATGTTTGTCTTCCTGGTCCTGCTGCCTCTGGTCTCGTC
TCAGTGCGTGAACCTGACTACTAGAACCCAGCTGCCTCCTGCCTATACTAACTCCTTCACCCGCGGCGTG
TACTACCCAGACAAGGTGTTCCGCAGCTCCGTGCTGCACTCCACCCAGGATCTGTTCCTGCCCTTCTTCA
GCAACGTGACCTGGTTCCACGCCATCCACGTGAGCGGCACCAATGGCACCAAGCGGTTCGACAATCCCGT
GCTGCCATTCAACGATGGCGTGTACTTCGCCTCCACCGAGAAGAGCAACATCATCCGCGGCTGGATCTTC
GGCACCACCCTGGACTCCAAGACCCAGAGCCTGCTGATCGTGAACAATGCCACCAACGTGGTCATCAAGG
TGTGCGAGTTCCAGTTCTGCAATGATCCATTCCTGGGCGTGTACTACCACAAGAACAATAAGTCCTGGAT
GGAGAGCGAGTTCCGCGTGTACAGCTCCGCCAACAATTGCACCTTCGAGTACGTGTCCCAGCCCTTCCTG
ATGGACCTGGAGGGCAAGCAGGGCAATTTCAAGAACCTGCGCGAGTTCGTGTTCAAGAATATCGATGGCT
ACTTCAAGATCTACTCCAAGCACACCCCCATCAACCTGGTGCGCGACCTGCCACAGGGCTTCAGCGCCCT
GGAGCCACTGGTGGATCTGCCAATCGGCATCAACATCACCAGGTTCCAGACCCTGCTGGCCCTGCACCGC
AGCTACCTGACCCCAGGCGACAGCTCCAGCGGATGGACCGCTGGAGCTGCTGCCTACTACGTGGGCTACC
TGCAGCCCCGCACCTTCCTGCTGAAGTACAACGAGAATGGCACCATCACCGACGCCGTGGATTGCGCCCT
GGATCCACTGTCCGAGACAAAGTGCACCCTGAAGAGCTTCACCGTGGAGAAGGGCATCTACCAGACCTCC
AATTTCCGCGTGCAGCCAACCGAGAGCATCGTGCGCTTCCCCAATATCACCAACCTGTGCCCATTCGGCG
AGGTGTTCAACGCTACCAGGTTCGCCAGCGTGTACGCTTGGAATCGCAAGCGCATCTCCAACTGCGTGGC
CGACTACAGCGTGCTGTACAACTCCGCCAGCTTCTCCACCTTCAAGTGCTACGGCGTGTCCCCCACCAAG
CTGAATGATCTGTGCTTCACCAACGTGTACGCCGATAGCTTCGTGATCAGGGGCGACGAGGTGCGCCAGA
TCGCTCCAGGACAGACCGGCAAGATCGCTGACTACAATTACAAGCTGCCCGACGATTTCACCGGCTGCGT
GATCGCCTGGAACTCCAACAATCTGGATAGCAAAGTGGGCGGCAACTACAATTACCTGTACCGCCTGTTC
CGCAAGTCCAATCTGAAGCCATTCGAGCGCGACATCTCCACCGAGATCTACCAGGCTGGAAGCACCCCAT
GCAATGGAGTGGAGGGCTTCAACTGCTACTTCCCCCTGCAGAGCTACGGCTTCCAGCCAACCAACGGAGT
GGGATACCAGCCATACAGGGTGGTGGTGCTGTCCTTCGAGCTGCTGCACGCTCCAGCTACCGTGTGCGGA
CCAAAGAAGAGCACCAATCTGGTGAAGAACAAGTGCGTGAACTTCAATTTCAACGGCCTGACCGGAACCG
GCGTGCTGACCGAGTCCAACAAGAAGTTCCTGCCATTCCAGCAGTTCGGAAGGGACATCGCTGATACCAC
CGACGCCGTGCGCGACCCACAGACCCTGGAGATCCTGGATATCACCCCATGCTCCTTCGGCGGCGTGAGC
GTGATCACCCCAGGAACCAATACCAGCAACCAGGTGGCCGTGCTGTACCAGGGCGTGAATTGCACCGAGG
TGCCAGTGGCTATCCACGCTGATCAGCTGACCCCAACCTGGCGCGTGTACAGCACCGGATCCAACGTGTT
CCAGACCCGCGCCGGATGCCTGATCGGAGCTGAGCACGTGAACAATTCCTACGAGTGCGACATCCCAATC
GGAGCTGGAATCTGCGCCAGCTACCAGACCCAGACCAACTCCCCAAGGAGGGCTCGCAGCGTGGCCAGCC
AGTCCATCATCGCCTACACCATGTCCCTGGGCGCCGAGAATAGCGTGGCCTACAGCAACAATTCCATCGC
CATCCCAACCAACTTCACCATCTCCGTGACCACCGAGATCCTGCCCGTGTCCATGACCAAGACCAGCGTG
GACTGCACCATGTACATCTGCGGCGATTCCACCGAGTGCAGCAACCTGCTGCTGCAGTACGGCAGCTTCT
GCACCCAGCTGAATCGCGCCCTGACCGGAATCGCTGTGGAGCAGGATAAGAACACCCAGGAGGTGTTCGC
CCAGGTGAAGCAGATCTACAAGACCCCCCCAATCAAGGACTTCGGCGGCTTCAATTTCAGCCAGATCCTG
CCCGATCCAAGCAAGCCCTCCAAGCGCAGCTTCATCGAGGACCTGCTGTTCAACAAGGTGACCCTGGCCG
ATGCCGGCTTCATCAAGCAGTACGGCGATTGCCTGGGCGACATCGCTGCCCGCGACCTGATCTGCGCCCA
GAAGTTCAATGGCCTGACCGTGCTGCCACCACTGCTGACCGATGAGATGATCGCTCAGTACACCTCCGCC
CTGCTGGCCGGAACCATCACCAGCGGATGGACCTTCGGCGCTGGAGCCGCCCTGCAGATCCCCTTCGCCA
TGCAGATGGCCTACCGCTTCAACGGCATCGGCGTGACCCAGAATGTGCTGTACGAGAACCAGAAGCTGAT
CGCCAATCAGTTCAACTCCGCCATCGGCAAGATCCAGGACTCCCTGTCCAGCACCGCCAGCGCCCTGGGC
AAGCTGCAGGATGTGGTGAATCAGAACGCCCAGGCCCTGAATACCCTGGTGAAGCAGCTGTCCAGCAACT
TCGGCGCCATCTCCAGCGTGCTGAATGATATCCTGAGCCGCCTGGACAAGGTGGAGGCTGAGGTGCAGAT
CGATAGGCTGATCACCGGCCGCCTGCAGTCCCTGCAGACCTACGTGACCCAGCAGCTGATCAGGGCTGCT
GAGATCAGGGCCAGCGCCAATCTGGCTGCTACCAAGATGTCCGAGTGCGTGCTGGGACAGAGCAAGAGGG
TGGACTTCTGCGGCAAGGGCTACCACCTGATGTCCTTCCCACAGAGCGCCCCACACGGAGTGGTGTTCCT
GCACGTGACCTACGTGCCAGCCCAGGAGAAGAACTTCACCACCGCTCCAGCTATCTGCCACGATGGCAAG
GCTCACTTCCCACGCGAGGGCGTGTTCGTGTCCAACGGCACCCACTGGTTCGTGACCCAGCGCAATTTCT
ACGAGCCCCAGATCATCACCACCGACAATACCTTCGTGAGCGGCAACTGCGACGTGGTCATCGGAATCGT
GAACAATACCGTGTACGATCCCCTGCAGCCAGAGCTGGACTCCTTCAAGGAGGAGCTGGATAAGTACTTC
AAGAATCACACCAGCCCCGACGTGGATCTGGGCGACATCTCCGGCATCAATGCCAGCGTGGTGAACATCC
AGAAGGAGATCGACCGCCTGAACGAGGTGGCCAAGAATCTGAACGAGTCCCTGATCGATCTGCAGGAGCT
GGGCAAGTACGAGCAGTACATCAAGTGGCCATGGTACATCTGGCTGGGCTTCATCGCCGGCCTGATCGCC
ATCGTGATGGTGACCATCATGCTGTGCTGCATGACCTCCTGCTGCAGCTGCCTGAAGGGCTGCTGCTCCT
GCGGCAGCTGCTGCGGCACCGGTGATTACAAGGACCACGATGGCGACTATAAGGATCACGACATCGACTA
CAAGGACGATGACGACAAGTAAGCGGCCGCTCGAGTCTAGAGGGCCCGTTTAAACCCGCTGATCAGCCTC
GACTGTGCCTTCTAGTTGCCAGCCATCTGTTGTTTGCCCCTCCCCCGTGCCTTCCTTGACCCTGGAAGGT
GCCACTCCCACTGTCCTTTCCTAATAAAATGAGGAAATTGCATCGCATTGTCTGAGTAGGTGTCATTCTA
TTCTGGGGGGTGGGGTGGGGCAGGACAGCAAGGGGGAGGATTGGGAAGTCAATAGCAGGCATGCTGGGGA
TGCGGTGGGCTCTATGGCTTCTGAGGCGGAAAGAACCAGCTGGGGCTCTAGGGGGTATCCCC
[124 nt withheld, positions 5663-5786]
C
[91 nt withheld, positions 5788-5878]
A
[49 nt withheld, positions 5880-5928]
CCTTTGACGTTGGAGTCCACGTTCTTT
[37 nt withheld, positions 5956-5992]
ACCCTATCTCGGTCTATTCTTTTGATTTATAAGGGATTTTGCCGATTTCGGCCTATTGGTTAAAAAATGA
GCTGATTTAACAAAAATTTAACGCGAATTAATTCTGTGGAATGTGTGTCAGTTAGGCTCAATTAGTCAGC
AACCATAGTCCCGCCCCTAACTCCGCCCATCCCGCCCCTAACTCCGCCCAGTTCCGCCCATTCTCCGCCC
CATGGCTGACTAATTTTTTTTATTTATGCAGAGGCCGAGGCCGCCTCTGCCTCTGAGCTATTCCAGAAGT
AGTGAGGAGGCTTTTTTGGAGGCCTAGGCTTTTGCAAAAAGCTCCCGGGAGCTTGTATATCCATTTTCGG
AGGTTGGGCTTCGGAATCGTTTTCCGGGACGCCGGCTGGATGATCCTCCAGCGCGGGGATCTCATGCTGG
AGTTCTTCGCCCACCCCAACTTGTTTATTGCAGCTTATAATGGTTACAAATAAAGCAATAGCATCACAAA
TTTCACAAATAAAGCATTTTTTTCACTGCATTCTAGTTGTGGTTTGTCCAAACTCATCAATGTATCTTAT
CATGTCTGTATACCGTCGACCTCTAGCTAGAGCTTGGCGTAATCATGGTCATAGCTGTTTCCTGTGTGAA
ATTGTTATCCGCTCACAATTCCACACAACATACGAGCCGGAAGCATAAAGTGTAAAGCCTGGGGTGCCTA
ATGAGTGAGCTAACTCACATTAATTGCGTTGCGCTCACTGCCCGCTTTCCAGTCGGGAAACCTGTCGTGC
CAGCTGCATTAATGAATCGGCCAACGCGCGGGGAGAGGCGGTTTGCGTATTGGGCGCTCTTCCGCTTCCT
CGCTCACTGACTCGCTGCGCTCGGTCGTTCGGCTGCGGCGAGCGGTATCAGCTCACTCAAAGGCGGTAAT
ACGGTTATCCACAGAATCAGGGGATAACGCAGGAAAGAACATGTGAGCAAAAGGCCAGCAAAAGGCCAGG
AACCGTAAAAAGGCCGCGTTGCTGGCGTTTTTCCATAGGCTCCGCCCCCCTGACGAGCATCACAAAAATC
GACGCTCAAGTCAGAGGTGGCGAAACCCGACAGGACTATAAAGATACCAGGCGTTTCCCCCTGGAAGCTC
CCTCGTGCGCTCTCCTGTTCCGACCCTGCCGCTTACCGGATACCTGTCCGCCTTTCTCCCTTCGGGAAGC
GTGGCGCTTTCTCATAGCTCACGCTGTAGGTATCTCAGTTCGGTGTAGGTCGTTCGCTCCAAGCTGGGCT
GTGTGCACGAACCCCCCGTTCAGCCCGACCGCTGCGCCTTATCCGGTAACTATCGTCTTGAGTCCAACCC
GGTAAGACACGACTTATCGCCACTGGCAGCAGCCACTGGTAACAGGATTAGCAGAGCGAGGTATGTAGGC
GGTGCTACAGAGTTCTTGAAGTGGTGGCCTAACTACGGCTACACTAGAAGAACAGTATTTGGTATCTGCG
CTCTGCTGAAGCCAGTTACCTTCGGAAAAAGAGTTGGTAGCTCTTGATCCGGCAAACAAACCACCGCTGG
TAGCGGTGGTTTTTTTGTTTGCAAGCAGCAGATTACGCGCAGAAAAAAAGGATCTCAAGAAGATCCTTTG
ATCTTTTCTACGGGGTCTGACGCTCAGTGGAACGAAAACTCACGTTAAGGGATTTTGGTCATGAGATTAT
CAAAAAGGATCTTCACCTAGATCCTTTTAAATTAAAAATGAAGTTTTAAATCAATCTAAAGTATATATGA
GTAAACTTGGTCTGACAGTTACCAATGCTTAATCAGTGAGGCACCTATCTCAGCGATCTGTCTATTTCGT
TCATCCATAGTTGCCTGACTCCCCGTCGTGTAGATAACTACGATACGGGAGGGCTTACCATCTGGCCCCA
GTGCTGCAATGATACCGCGAGATCCACGCTCACCGGCTCCAGATTTATCAGCAATAAACCAGCCAGCCGG
AAGGGCCGAGCGCAGAAGTGGTCCTGCAACTTTATCCGCCTCCATCCAGTCTATTAATTGTTGCCGGGAA
GCTAGAGTAAGTAGTTCGCCAGTTAATAGTTTGCGCAACGTTGTTGCCATTGCTACAGGCATCGTGGTGT
CACGCTCGTCGTTTGGTATGGCTTCATTCAGCTCCGGTTCCCAACGATCAAGGCGAGTTACATGATCCCC
CATGTTGTGCAAAAAAGCGGTTAGCTCCTTCGGTCCTCCGATCGTTGTCAGAAGTAAGTTGGCCGCAGTG
TTATCACTCATGGTTATGGCAGCACTGCATAATTCTCTTACTGTCATGCCATCCGTAAGATGCTTTTCTG
TGACTGGTGAGTACTCAACCAAGTCATTCTGAGAATAGTGTATGCGGCGACCGAGTTGCTCTTGCCCGGC
GTCAATACGGGATAATACCGCGCCACATAGCAGAACTTTAAAAGTGCTCATCATTGGAAAACGTTCTTCG
GGGCGAAAACTCTCAAGGATCTTACCGCTGTTGAGATCCAGTTCGATGTAACCCACTCGTGCACCCAACT
GATCTTCAGCATCTTTTACTTTCACCAGCGTTTCTGGGTGAGCAAAAACAGGAAGGCAAAATGCCGCAAA
AAAGGGAATAAGGGCGACACGGAAATGTTGAATACTCATACTCTTCCTTTTTCAATATTATTGAAGCATT
TATCAGGGTTATTGTCTCATGAGCGGATACATATTTGAATGTATTTAGAAAAATAAACAAATAGGGGTTC
CGCGCACATTTCCCCGAAAAGTGCCACCTGACGTC
